>Addgene plasmid #229834 | pCAGEN-DV-IRES-myr-BFP (JDW 491) | addgene full sequence | sequence record 458200 | Addgene NGS Result
GTGGGTTACATCGAACTGGATCTCAACAGCGGTAAGATCCTTGAGAGTTTTCGCCCCGAAGAACGTTTTC
CAATGATGAGCACTTTTAAAGTTCTGCTATGTGGCGCGGTATTATCCCGTATTGACGCCGGGCAAGAGCA
ACTCGGTCGCCGCATACACTATTCTCAGAATGACTTGGTTGAGTACTCACCAGTCACAGAAAAGCATCTT
ACGGATGGCATGACAGTAAGAGAATTATGCAGTGCTGCCATAACCATGAGTGATAACACTGCGGCCAACT
TACTTCTGACAACGATCGGAGGACCGAAGGAGCTAACCGCTTTTTTGCACAACATGGGGGATCATGTAAC
TCGCCTTGATCGTTGGGAACCGGAGCTGAATGAAGCCATACCAAACGACGAGCGTGACACCACGATGCCT
GTAGCAATGGCAACAACGTTGCGCAAACTATTAACTGGCGAACTACTTACTCTAGCTTCCCGGCAACAAT
TAATAGACTGGATGGAGGCGGATAAAGTTGCAGGACCACTTCTGCGCTCGGCCCTTCCGGCTGGCTGGTT
TATTGCTGATAAATCTGGAGCCGGTGAGCGTGGGTCTCGCGGTATCATTGCAGCACTGGGGCCAGATGGT
AAGCCCTCCCGTATCGTAGTTATCTACACGACGGGGAGTCAGGCAACTATGGATGAACGAAATAGACAGA
TCGCTGAGATAGGTGCCTCACTGATTAAGCATTGGTAACTGTCAGACCAAGTTTACTCATATATACTTTA
GATTGATTTAAAACTTCATTTTTAATTTAAAAGGATCTAGGTGAAGATCCTTTTTGATAATCTCATGACC
AAAATCCCTTAACGTGAGTTTTCGTTCCACTGAGCGTCAGACCCCGTAGAAAAGATCAAAGGATCTTCTT
GAGATCCTTTTTTTCTGCGCGTAATCTGCTGCTTGCAAACAAAAAAACCACCGCTACCAGCGGTGGTTTG
TTTGCCGGATCAAGAGCTACCAACTCTTTTTCCGAAGGTAACTGGCTTCAGCAGAGCGCAGATACCAAAT
ACTGTTCTTCTAGTGTAGCCGTAGTTAGGCCACCACTTCAAGAACTCTGTAGCACCGCCTACATACCTCG
CTCTGCTAATCCTGTTACCAGTGGCTGCTGCCAGTGGCGATAAGTCGTGTCTTACCGGGTTGGACTCAAG
ACGATAGTTACCGGATAAGGCGCAGCGGTCGGGCTGAACGGGGGGTTCGTGCACACAGCCCAGCTTGGAG
CGAACGACCTACACCGAACTGAGATACCTACAGCGTGAGCTATGAGAAAGCGCCACGCTTCCCGAAGGGA
GAAAGGCGGACAGGTATCCGGTAAGCGGCAGGGTCGGAACAGGAGAGCGCACGAGGGAGCTTCCAGGGGG
AAACGCCTGGTATCTTTATAGTCCTGTCGGGTTTCGCCACCTCTGACTTGAGCGTCGATTTTTGTGATGC
TCGTCAGGGGGGCGGAGCCTATGGAAAAACGCCAGCAACGCGGCCTTTTTACGGTTCCTGGCCTTTTGCT
GGCCTTTTGCTCACATGTTCTTTCCTGCGTTATCCCCTGATTCTGTGGATAACCGTATTACCGCCTTTGA
GTGAGCTGATACCGCTCGCCGCAGCCGAACGACCGAGCGCAGCGAGTCAGTGAGCGAGGAAGCGGAAGAG
CGCCCAATACGCAAACCGCCTCTCCCCGCGCGTTGGCCGATTCATTAATGCAGCGGATCCAGACATGATA
AGATACATTGATGAGTTTGGACAAACCACAACTAGAATGCAGTGAAAAAAATGCTTTATTTGTGAAATTT
GTGATGCTATTGCTTTATTTGTAACCATTATAAGCTGCAATAAACAAGTTAGCTTTTTGCAAAAGCCTAG
GCCTCCAAAAAAGCCTCCTCACTACTTCTGGAATAGCTCAGAGGCCGAGGCGGCCTCGGCCTCTGCATAA
ATAAAAAAAATTAGTCAGCCATGGGGCGGAGAATGGGCGGAACTGGGCGGAGTTAGGGGCGGGATGGGCG
GAGTTAGGGGCGGGACTATGGTTGCTGACTAATTGAGATGCGGATCCGCTGGCACGACAGGTTTCCCGAC
TGGAAAGCGGGCAGTGAGCGCAACGCAATTAATGTGAGTTAGCTCACTCATTAGGCACCCCAGGCTTTAC
ACTTTATGCTTCCGGCTCGTATGTTGTGTGGAATTGTGAGCGGATAACAATTTCACACAGGAAACAGCTA
TGACCATGATTACGCCAAGCTTGGGCTGCAGGTCGAGGGATCTCCATAAGAGAAGAGGGACAGCTATGAC
TGGGAGTAGTCAGGAGAGGAGGAAAAATCTGGCTAGTAAAACATGTAAGGAAAATTTTAGGGATGTTAAA
GAAAAAAATAACACAAAACAAAATATAAAAAAAATCTAACCTCAAGTCAAGGCTTTTCTATGGAATAAGG
AATGGACAGCAGGGGGCTGTTTCATATACTGATGACCTCTTTATAGCCAACCTTTGTTCATGGCAGCCAG
CATATGGGCATATGTTGCCAAACTCTAAACCAAATACTCATTCTGATGTTTTAAATGATTTGCCCTCCCA
TATGTCCTTCCGAGTGAGAGACACAAAAAATTCCAACACACTATTGCAATGAAAATAAATTTCCTTTATT
AGCCAGAAGTCAGATGCTCAAGGGGCTTCATGATGTCCCCATAATTTTTGGCAGAGGGAAAAAGATCTCA
GTGGTATTTGTGAGCCAGGGCATTGGCCACACCAGCCACCACCTTCTGATAGGCAGCCTGCACCTGAGGA
GTGCGGCCGCTTAATTAAGCTTGTGCCCCAGTTTGCTAGGGAGGTCGCAGTATCTGGCCACTGCCACCTC
GTGCTGCTCGACGTAGGTCTCGTTGTTGGCCTCCTTGATTCTTTCCAGTCTGTAGTCCACATAGTAGACG
CCAGGCATCTTGAGGTTCTTAGCGGGTTTCTTGGATCTATATGTGGTCTTGATGTTTGCGATCAGATGGC
TCCCGCCCACGAGCTTCAGGGCCATGTCGTTTCTGCCTTCCAGGCCGCCGTCAGCGGGGTACAGCGTCTC
GGTGAAGGCCTCCCAGCCGAGTGTTTTCTTCTGCATCACAGGGCCGTTGGATGTGAAGTTCACCCCTCTG
ATCTTGACGTTGTAGATGAGGCAGCCGTCCTGGAGGCTGGTGTCCTGGGTAGCGGTCAGCACGCCCCCGT
CTTCGTATGTGGTGACTCTCTCCCATGTGAAGCCCTCAGGGAAGGACTGCTTGAAGAAGTCGGGGATGCC
CTGGGTGTGGTTGATGAAGGTCTTGCTGCCGTAGAGGAAGCTAGTAGCCAGGATGTCGAAGGCGAAGGGG
AGAGGGCCGCCCTCGACCACCTTGATTCTCATGGTCTGGGTGCCCTCGTAGGGCTTGCCTTCGCCCTCGG
ATGTGCACTTGAAGTGATGGTTGTCCACGGTGCCCTCCATGTACAGCTTCATGTGCATGTTCTCCTTAAT
CAGCTCGCTCATGATCTTTTGGTCCTCATCATTCTTTTCAACCTGTTTGGTTCTTCTCATACAGCACAGC
ATGGTTGTGGCCATATTATCATCGTGTTTTTCAAAGGAAAACCACGTCCCCGTGGTTCGGGGGGCCTAGA
CGTTTTTTTAACCTCGACTAAACACATGTAAAGCATGTGCACCGAGGCCCCAGATCAGATCCCATACAAT
GGGGTACCTTCTGGGCATCCTTCAGCCCCTTGTTGAATACGCTTGAGGAGAGCCATTTGACTCTTTCCAC
AACTATCCAACTCACAACGTGGCACTGGGGTTGTGCCGCCTTTGCAGGTGTATCTTATACACGTGGCTTT
TGGCCGCAGAGGCACCTGTCGCCAGGTGGGGGGTTCCGCTGCCTGCAAAGGGTCGCTACAGACGTTGTTT
GTCTTCAAGAAGCTTCCAGAGGAACTGCTTCCTTCACGACATTCAACAGACCTTGCATTCCTTTGGCGAG
AGGGGAAAGACCCCTAGGAATGCTCGTCAAGAAGACAGGGCCAGGTTTCCGGGCCCTCACATTGCCAAAA
GACGGCAATATGGTGGAAAATAACATATAGACAAACGCACACCGGCCTTATTCCAAGCGGCTTCGGCCAG
TAACGTTAGGGGGGGGGGAGGGAGAGGGGGGGGCGGAATTATTTAGGTGACACTATAGGATATCGAACCA
CTTTGTACAAGAAAGCTGAACGAGAAACGTAAAATGATATAAATATCAATATATTAAATTAGATTTTGCA
TAAAAAACAGACTACATAATACTGTAAAACACAACATATCCAGTCACTATGGTCGACCTGCAGACTGGCT
GTGTATAAGGGAGCCTGACATTTATATTCCCCAGAACATCAGGTTAATGGCGTTTTTGATGTCATTTTCG
CGGTGGCTGAGATCAGCCACTTCTTCCCCGATAACGGAGACCGGCACACTGGCCATATCGGTGGTCATCA
TGCGCCAGCTTTCATCCCCGATATGCACCACCGGGTAAAGTTCACGGGGGACTTTATCTGACAGCAGACG
TGCACTGGCCAGGGGGATCACCATCCGTCGCCCGGGCGTGTCAATAATATCACTCTGTACATCCACAAAC
AGACGATAACGGCTCTCTCTTTTATAGGTGTAAACCTTAAACTGCATTTCACCAGCCCCTGTTCTCGTCA
GCAAAAGAGCCGTTCATTTCAATAAACCGGGCGACCTCAGCCATCCCTTCCTGATTTTCCGCTTTCCAGC
GTTCGGCACGCAGACGACGGGCTTCATTCTGCATGGTTGTGCTTACCAGACCGGAGATATTGACATCATA
TATGCCTTGAGCAACTGATAGCTGTCGCTGTCAACTGTCACTGTAATACGCTGCTTCATAGCATACCTCT
TTTTGACATACTTCGGGTATACATATCAGTATATATTCTTATACCGCAAAAATCAGCGCGCAAATACGCA
TACTGTTATCTGGCTTTTAGTAAGCCGGATCCTCTAGATTACGCCCCGCCTGCCACTCATCGCAGTACTG
TTGTAATTCATTAAGCATTCTGCCGACATGGAAGCCATCACAAACGGCATGATGAACCTGAATCGCCAGC
GGCATCAGCACCTTGTCGCCTTGCGTATAATATTTGCCCATGGTGAAAACGGGGGCGAAGAAGTTGTCCA
TATTGGCCACGTTTAAATCAAAACTGGTGAAACTCACCCAGGGATTGGCTGAGACGAAAAACATATTCTC
AATAAACCCTTTAGGGAAATAGGCCAGGTTTTCACCGTAACACGCCACATCTTGCGAATATATGTGTAGA
AACTGCCGGAAATCGTCGTGGTATTCACTCCAGAGCGATGAAAACGTTTCAGTTTGCTCATGGAAAACGG
TGTAACAAGGGTGAACACTATCCCATATCACCAGCTCACCGTCTTTCATTGCCATACGGAATTCCGGATG
AGCATTCATCAGGCGGGCAAGAATGTGAATAAAGGCCGGATAAAACTTGTGCTTATTTTTCTTTACGGTC
TTTAAAAAGGCCGTAATATCCAGCTGAACGGTCTGGTTATAGGTACATTGAGCAACTGACTGAAATGCCT
CAAAATGTTCTTTACGATGCCATTGGGATATATCAACGGTGGTATATCCAGTGATTTTTTTCTCCATTTT
AGCTTCCTTAGCTCCTGAAAATCTCGACGGATCCTAACTCAAAATCCACACATTATACGAGCCGGAAGCA
TAAAGTGTAAAGCCTGGGGTGCCTAATGCGGCCGCCATAGTGACTGGATATGTTGTGTTTTACAGTATTA
TGTAGTCTGTTTTTTATGCAAAATCTAATTTAATATATTGATATTTATATCATTTTACGTTTCTCGTTCA
GCTTTTTTGTACAAACTTGTTTGATATCTCGAGGAATTCTTTGCCAAAATGATGAGACAGCACAATAACC
AGCACGTTGCCCAGGAGCTGTAGGAAAAAGAAGAAGGCATGAACATGGTTAGCAGAGGCTCTAGAGCCGC
CGGTCACACGCCAGAAGCCGAACCCCGCCCTGCCCCGTCCCCCCCGAAGGCAGCCGTCCCCCCGCGGACA
GCCCCGAGGCTGGAGAGGGAGAAGGGGACGGCGGCGCGGCGACGCACGAAGGCCCTCCCCGCCCATTTCC
TTCCTGCCGGCGCCGCACCGCTTCGCCCCGCGCCCGCTAGAGGGGGTGCGGCGGCGCCTCCCAGATTTCG
GCTCCGCACAGATTTGGGACAAAGGAAGTCCCTGCGCCCTCTCGCACGATTACCATAAAAGGCAATGGCT
GCGGCTCGCCGCGCCTCGACAGCCGCCGGCGCTCCGGGGGCCGCCGCGCCCCTCCCCCGAGCCCTCCCCG
GCCCGAGGCGGCCCCGCCCCGCCCGGCACCCCCACCTGCCGCCACCCCCCGCCCGGCACGGCGAGCCCCG
CGCCACGCCCCGTACGGAGCCCCGCACCCGAAGCCGGGCCGTGCTCAGCAACTCGGGGAGGGGGGTGCAG
GGGGGGTTGCAGCCCGACCGACGCGCCCACACCCCCTGCTCACCCCCCCACGCACACACCCCGCACGCAG
CCTTTGTTCCCCTCGCAGCCCCCCCCGCACCGCGGGGCACCGCCCCCGGCCGCGCTCCCCTCGCGCACAC
TGCGGAGCGCACAAAGCCCCGCGCCGCGCCCGCAGCGCTCACAGCCGCCGGGCAGCGCGGAGCCGCACGC
GGCGCTCCCCACGCACACACACACGCACGCACCCCCCGAGCCGCTCCCCCCGCACAAAGGGCCCTCCCGG
AGCCCCTCAAGGCTTTCACGCAGCCACAGAAAAGAAACAAGCCGTCATTAAACCAAGCGCTAATTACAGC
CCGGAGGAGAAGGGCCGTCCCGCCCGCTCACCTGTGGGAGTAACGCGGTCAGTCAGAGCCGGGGCGGGCG
GCGCGAGGCGGCGGCGGAGCGGGGCACGGGGCGAAGGCAGCGCGCAGCGACTCCCGCCCGCCGCGCGCTT
CGCTTTTTATAGGGCCGCCGCCGCCGCCGCCTCGCCATAAAAGGAAACTTTCGGAGCGCGCCGCTCTGAT
TGGCTGCCGCCGCACCTCTCCGCCTCGCCCCCCCCCGCCCCTCCCCCCCCCCCCCCCCCCCCCGCCCCCC
CCCCCCCCCCCCCCCCCCCCCCCCCCCCCCCCGCCCCCATCGCTGCACAAAATAATTAAAAAATAAATAA
ATACAAAATTGGGGGTGGGGAGGGGGGGGAGATGGGGAGAGTGAAGCAGAACGTGGGGCTCACCTCGACC
ATGGTAATAGCGATGACTAATACGTAGATGTACTGCCAAGTAGGAAAGTCCCATAAGGTCATGTACTGGG
CATAATGCCAGGCGGGCCATTTACCGTCATTGACGTCAATAGGGGGCGTACTTGGCATATGATACACTTG
ATGTACTGCCAAGTGGGCAGTTTACCGTAAATACTCCACCCATTGACGTCAATGGAAAGTCCCTATTGGC
GTTACTATGGGAACATACGTCATTATTGACGTCAATGGGCGGGGGTCGTTGGGCGGTCAGCCAGGCGGGC
CATTTACCGTAAGTTATGTAACGCGGAACTCCATATATGGGCTATGAACTAATGACCCCGTAATTGATTA
CTATTAATAACTAGTCAATAATCAATGTCGACCCAGGTGGCACTTTTCGGGGAAATGTGCGCGGAACCCC
TATTTGTTTATTTTTCTAAATACATTCAAATATGTATCCGCTCATGAGACAATAACCCTGATAAATGCTT
CAATAATATTGAAAAAGGAAGAGTATGAGTATTCAACATTTCCGTGTCGCCCTTATTCCCTTTTTTGCGG
CATTTTGCCTTCCTGTTTTTGCTCACCCAGAAACGCTGGTGAAAGTAAAAGATGCTGAAGATCAGTTGGG
TGCACGA
Features (pLannotate 1.2.2; 29 found; start..end, strand, type, name):
    909..1497    +  rep_origin     ori: high-copy-number ColE1/pMB1/pBR322/pUC origin of replication
   1680..1734    +  CDS            lacI (fragment): lac repressor; lacI; The lac repressor binds to the lac operator to inhibit transcription in E. coli. This inhibition can be relieved by adding lactose or isopropyl-β-D-thiogalactopyranoside (IPTG).
   1736..1870    -  polyA_signal   SV40 poly(A) signal: SV40 polyadenylation signal
   1890..2025    -  rep_origin     SV40 ori: SV40 origin of replication
   2049..2071    -  promoter       SV40 promoter (fragment): SV40 enhancer and early promoter
   2078..2117    +  CDS            lacI (fragment): lac repressor; lacI; The lac repressor binds to the lac operator to inhibit transcription in E. coli. This inhibition can be relieved by adding lactose or isopropyl-β-D-thiogalactopyranoside (IPTG).
   2130..2151    +  protein_bind   CAP binding site: CAP binding activates transcription in the presence of cAMP. E. coli catabolite activator protein
   2166..2196    +  promoter       lac promoter: promoter for the E. coli lac operon
   2204..2220    +  protein_bind   lac operator: The lac repressor binds to the lac operator to inhibit transcription in E. coli. This inhibition can be relieved by adding lactose or isopropyl-β-D-thiogalactopyranoside (IPTG). lac repressor encoded by lacI
   2605..2660    -  polyA_signal   β-globin poly(A) signal: rabbit β-globin polyadenylation signal (Gil and Proudfoot, 1987)
   2731..2802    -  CDS            HBB (fragment): HBB_PONPY - Experimental evidence at transcript level: Swiss-Prot protein existence level 2. Involved in oxygen transport from the lung to the various peripheral tissues. From Pongo pygmaeus (Bornean orangutan).
   2811..3512    -  CDS            TagBFP: monomeric blue fluorescent protein mammalian codon-optimized
   3513..3572    -  CDS            gap43 (fragment): NEUM_XENLA - Experimental evidence at transcript level: Swiss-Prot protein existence level 2. This protein is associated with nerve growth. It is a major component of the motile 'growth cones' that form the tips of elongating axons. Plays a role in axonal and dendritic filopodia induction (By similarity). From Xenopus laevis (African clawed frog).
   3586..4048    -  misc_feature   IRES: internal ribosome entry site (IRES) of the encephalomyocarditis virus (EMCV)
   4171..4188    +  promoter       SP6 promoter (fragment): promoter for bacteriophage SP6 RNA polymerase
   4197..4321    +  protein_bind   attR2: mutant version of attR; recombination site for the Gateway® LR reaction LR Clonase™
   4362..4667    -  CDS            ccdB: CcdB, a bacterial toxin that poisons DNA gyrase; ccdB; Plasmids containing the ccdB gene cannot be propagated in standard E. coli strains.
   4672..4830    -  CDS            ccdA (fragment): CCDA_ECO57 - Also known as H, letA. Experimental evidence at protein level: Swiss-Prot protein existence level 1. Antitoxin component of a type II toxin-antitoxin (TA) system which inhibits the post-segregational killing (PSK) of plasmid-free cells, also referred to as a plasmid addiction system. Binds to and blocks the activity of CcdB; will also remove bound CcdB protein from the CcdB-GyrA complex by forming a CcdA-CcdB complex, a process termed rejuvenation. Functions as a transcriptional corepressor for the ccdAB operon, repression also requires CcdB (By similarity). From Escherichia coli
   4987..5667    -  CDS            CmR: chloramphenicol acetyltransferase confers resistance to chloramphenicol
   5668..5697    -  promoter       cat promoter (fragment): promoter of the E. coli cat gene encoding chloramphenicol acetyltransferase
   5721..5751    -  promoter       lac UV5 promoter: E. coli lac promoter with an "up" mutation
   5776..5900    -  protein_bind   attR1: mutant version of attR; recombination site for the Gateway® LR reaction LR Clonase™
   5914..5970    -  CDS            HBB (fragment): HBB_LEPEU - Experimental evidence at protein level: Swiss-Prot protein existence level 1. Involved in oxygen transport from the lung to the various peripheral tissues. From Lepus europaeus (European hare).
   5968..6984    -  intron         chimeric intron: chimera between introns from chicken β-actin and rabbit β-globin
   6985..7133    -  promoter       chicken β-actin promoter (fragment): contains a 21-bp deletion relative to the standard chicken β-actin promoter
   7133..7278    -  promoter       chicken β-actin promoter (fragment): contains a 21-bp deletion relative to the standard chicken β-actin promoter
   7280..7659    -  enhancer       CMV enhancer: human cytomegalovirus immediate early enhancer
   7690..7794    +  promoter       AmpR promoter: bla
   7795..738     +  CDS            AmpR (across the origin): β-lactamase; bla; confers resistance to ampicillin, carbenicillin, and related antibiotics
