[The description below was written by a language model from this plasmid's Addgene catalogue record and pLannotate feature annotations shown in this document.]
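Description:
pCAGEN-DV-IRES-myr-BFP (JDW 491) is an empty Gateway destination vector for mammalian expression, built on the pCAGEN_DEST backbone and about 7.9 kb in size. It carries no gene of interest. It is part of a MultiSite Gateway cloning toolbox intended for vertebrate model systems. In bacteria it replicates from a high-copy ColE1/pUC-type origin and is selected with ampicillin (β-lactamase on the backbone) together with chloramphenicol (CmR inside the Gateway cassette). Because the cassette also encodes the gyrase toxin CcdB, the unrecombined plasmid must be maintained in a ccdB-tolerant strain. The backbone also contains an SV40 origin and SV40 poly(A) signal, along with residual lac promoter/operator sequences.

The expression unit is driven by the CAG (CAGGS) promoter, made up of the CMV immediate-early enhancer, the chicken β-actin promoter and a chimeric β-actin/β-globin intron. Downstream lies the attR1–CmR–ccdB–attR2 cassette. An LR recombination reaction replaces this cassette with a coding sequence from an entry clone, and loss of ccdB provides counter-selection for recombinants in standard strains. After attR2 comes an EMCV IRES followed by TagBFP, and the unit is terminated by the rabbit β-globin poly(A) signal. TagBFP is fused at its N-terminus to a short membrane-targeting leader. The catalogue describes this leader as a myristoylation signal, whereas the annotation software matches it to a GAP43 fragment.

After recombination, a single bicistronic transcript yields both the inserted protein and membrane-localised blue fluorescence. Cells expressing the transgene can therefore be identified, and their outlines visualised, without tagging the protein of interest.
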