Addgene plasmid #229834: pCAGEN-DV-IRES-myr-BFP (JDW 491)
Purpose: (Empty Backbone) A CAGGS driven gateway compatible destination vector that contains an IRES-myristoylated-TagBFP for labeling the cell membrane
Depositing lab: Joshua Wythe. Depositing organization: University of Virginia. Publication: MultiSite Assembly of Gateway Induced Clones (MAGIC): a flexible cloning toolbox for use in vertebrate model systems. Gillespie WB 3rd, Zhang Y, Ruiz OE, Cerda J 3rd, Ortiz-Guzman J, Sherman M, Turner WD, Largoza G, Mosser LE, Fujimoto E, Chien CB, Kwan KM, Arenkiel BR, Devine WP, Wythe JD. Development. 2025 Nov 15;152(22):dev204308. doi: 10.1242/dev.204308. Epub 2025 Nov 13. PubMed 41230856.
Backbone
  Vector backbone: pCAGEN_DEST
  Vector type: Mammalian Expression
Growth in bacteria
  Bacterial resistance: Chloramphenicol and Ampicillin, 25 & 100 μg/mL
  Growth temperature: 37°C
  Growth strain: ccdB Survival
  Copy number: High Copy
Gene/Insert
  Gene/Insert name: None
Terms and licenses: Academic/Nonprofit Terms; Industry Terms: Not Available to Industry
Depositor comments: Please visit https://doi.org/10.1101/2024.07.13.603267 for bioRxiv preprint.
How to cite: pCAGEN-DV-IRES-myr-BFP (JDW 491) was a gift from Joshua Wythe (Addgene plasmid # 229834 ; http://n2t.net/addgene:229834 ; RRID:Addgene_229834)
